Addgene plasmid #158757: pAAV-CAG-SomaGCaMP6f2
Purpose: Cell body-targeted GCaMP6f, under CAG promoter: GCaMP6f followed by a linker, and the EE-RR coiled coil motif (GCaMP6f-27-EE-RR). As bright as conventional GCaMP6f.
Depositing lab: Edward Boyden. Publication: Precision Calcium Imaging of Dense Neural Populations via a Cell-Body-Targeted Calcium Indicator. Shemesh OA, Linghu C, Piatkevich KD, Goodwin D, Celiker OT, Gritton HJ, Romano MF, Gao R, Yu CJ, Tseng HA, Bensussen S, Narayan S, Yang CT, Freifeld L, Siciliano CA, Gupta I, Wang J, Pak N, Yoon YG, Ullmann JFP, Guner-Ataman B, Noamany H, Sheinkopf ZR, Park WM, Asano S, Keating AE, Trimmer JS, Reimer J, Tolias AS, Bear MF, Tye KM, Han X, Ahrens MB, Boyden ES. Neuron. 2020 Jun 26. pii: S0896-6273(20)30398-6. doi: 10.1016/j.neuron.2020.05.029. PubMed 32592656.
Backbone
  Vector backbone: pAAV
  Backbone size w/o insert (bp): 4735
  Vector type: Mammalian Expression, AAV
Growth in bacteria
  Bacterial resistance: Ampicillin, 100 μg/mL
  Growth temperature: 37°C
  Growth strain: NEB Stable
  Copy number: High Copy
Gene/Insert
  Gene/Insert name: SomaGCaMP6f2 (alt names: GCaMP6f; GCaMP6)
  Species: Synthetic
  Insert size (bp): 1701
  Promoter: CAG promoter
  Cloning method: Gibson Cloning
  Sequencing primers: 5′ TTCGGCTTCTGGCGTGTGAC; 3′ GGCATTAAAGCAGCGTATCC
Terms and licenses: Academic/Nonprofit Terms; Industry Terms: Not Available to Industry
How to cite: pAAV-CAG-SomaGCaMP6f2 was a gift from Edward Boyden (Addgene plasmid # 158757 ; http://n2t.net/addgene:158757 ; RRID:Addgene_158757) For viral preps, please replace (Addgene plasmid # 158757) in the above sentence with: (Addgene viral prep # 158757-AAV8) or (Addgene viral prep # 158757-AAV9)
