[The description below was written by a language model from this plasmid's Addgene catalogue record and pLannotate feature annotations shown in this document.]
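Description:
pAAV-CAG-SomaGCaMP6f2 is an adeno-associated virus transfer plasmid for mammalian expression of a soma-targeted genetically encoded calcium indicator. The expression cassette lies between two AAV2 inverted terminal repeats, which allow the intervening DNA to be packaged into recombinant AAV particles when replication and capsid functions are supplied in trans. The record notes that AAV8 and AAV9 viral preparations exist. In bacteria the plasmid is maintained at high copy from a ColE1/pUC-type origin and selected with ampicillin through the β-lactamase gene. An f1 phage origin and small lacZα and lacI remnants are backbone leftovers. A recombination-deficient strain is listed for propagation, which fits the tendency of ITRs to rearrange.

Expression is driven by the CAG promoter, annotated here as a CMV enhancer fragment, the chicken β-actin promoter, and chicken β-actin/rabbit β-globin intron sequence. The short "HBB" hit is probably part of this β-globin-derived region rather than a separate coding element. The synthetic insert of about 1.7 kb encodes GCaMP6f followed by a linker and the EE-RR coiled-coil motif. The annotation tool labels only the GCaMP6f portion, and the unannotated stretch of roughly 350 bp downstream presumably holds the linker and coiled-coil. This motif restricts the sensor to the cell body, and brightness is described as comparable to conventional GCaMP6f. A WPRE follows to enhance transcript stability and expression. An SV40 polyadenylation signal comes next, though it is annotated on the reverse strand.

The construct is intended for calcium imaging in dense neural populations, where confining the indicator to somata reduces contaminating neuropil signal. The depositor and sequencing-derived records differ slightly in length (6,436 versus 6,423 nt) but share the same feature layout.
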