Features (pLannotate 1.2.2; 18 found; start..end, strand, type, name):
     32..164     -  repeat_region  AAV2 ITR (fragment): inverted terminal repeat of adeno-associated virus serotype 2 inverted
    237..485     +  enhancer       CMV enhancer (fragment): human cytomegalovirus immediate early enhancer
    487..764     +  promoter       chicken β-actin promoter: No description available
    765..901     +  intron         hybrid intron (fragment): hybrid between chicken β-actin (CBA) and minute virus of mice (MMV) introns (Gray et al., 2011)
    990..1120    +  intron         chimeric intron (fragment): chimera between introns from chicken β-actin and rabbit β-globin
   1118..1180    +  CDS            HBB (fragment): HBB_LEPEU - Experimental evidence at protein level: Swiss-Prot protein existence level 1. Involved in oxygen transport from the lung to the various peripheral tissues. From Lepus europaeus (European hare).
   1186..2535    +  CDS            GCaMP6f: improved fluorescent protein-based calcium sensor (Chen et al., 2013)
   2890..2914    +  misc_feature   MCS (fragment): pBluescript multiple cloning site
   2914..3502    +  misc_feature   WPRE: woodchuck hepatitis virus posttranscriptional regulatory element
   3545..3666    -  polyA_signal   SV40 poly(A) signal: SV40 polyadenylation signal
   3689..3757    -  CDS            large T antigen (fragment): large T antigen from SV40 (simian virus 40)
   3828..3961    +  repeat_region  AAV2 ITR: inverted terminal repeat of adeno-associated virus serotype 2 inverted
   3955..4011    -  CDS            lacI (fragment): lac repressor; lacI; The lac repressor binds to the lac operator to inhibit transcription in E. coli. This inhibition can be relieved by adding lactose or isopropyl-β-D-thiogalactopyranoside (IPTG).
   4194..4782    -  rep_origin     ori: high-copy-number ColE1/pMB1/pBR322/pUC origin of replication
   4953..5813    -  CDS            AmpR: β-lactamase; bla; confers resistance to ampicillin, carbenicillin, and related antibiotics
   5814..5918    -  promoter       AmpR promoter: bla
   5971..6399    -  rep_origin     f1 ori (sequence partly withheld): f1 bacteriophage origin of replication; arrow indicates direction of (+) strand synthesis
   6404..37      -  CDS            lacZα (fragment) (across the origin): LacZα fragment of β-galactosidase; lacZ fragment
>Addgene plasmid #158757 | pAAV-CAG-SomaGCaMP6f2 | depositor full sequence | sequence record 306415 | pAAV-CAG-SomaGCaMP6f2 sequence 6436 bps
GCGATCGGTGCGGGCCTCTTCGCTATTACGCCAGCTGCGCGCTCGCTCGCTCACTGAGGCCGCCCGGGCA
AAGCCCGGGCGTCGGGCGACCTTTGGTCGCCCGGCCTCAGTGAGCGAGCGAGCGCGCAGAGAGGGAGTGG
CCAACTCCATCACTAGGGGTTCCTTGTAGTTAATGATTAACCCGCCATGCTACTTATCTACGTAGCCATG
CTCTAGGAAGATCGTAGGTTAATTAACCATTGACGTCAATAATGACGTATGTTCCCATAGTAACGCCAAT
AGGGACTTTCCATTGACGTCAATGGGTGGAGTATTTACGGTAAACTGCCCACTTGGCAGTACATCAAGTG
TATCATATGCCAAGTACGCCCCCTATTGACGTCAATGACGGTAAATGGCCCGCCTGGCATTATGCCCAGT
ACATGACCTTATGGGACTTTCCTACTTGGCAGTACATCTACGTATTAGTCATCGCTATTACCATGGTCGA
GGTGAGCCCCACGTTCTGCTTCACTCTCCCCATCTCCCCCCCCTCCCCACCCCCAATTTTGTATTTATTT
ATTTTTTAATTATTTTGTGCAGCGATGGGGGCGGGGGGGGGGGGGGGGCGCGCGCCAGGCGGGGCGGGGC
GGGGCGAGGGGCGGGGCGGGGCGAGGCGGAGAGGTGCGGCGGCAGCCAATCAGAGCGGCGCGCTCCGAAA
GTTTCCTTTTATGGCGAGGCGGCGGCGGCGGCGGCCCTATAAAAAGCGAAGCGCGCGGCGGGCGGGAGTC
GCTGCGACGCTGCCTTCGCCCCGTGCCCCGCTCCGCCGCCGCCTCGCGCCGCCCGCCCCGGCTCTGACTG
ACCGCGTTACTCCCACAGGTGAGCGGGCGGGACGGCCCTTCTCCTCCGGGCTGTAATTAGCGCTTGGTTT
AATGACGGCTTGTTTCTTTTCTGTGGCTGCGTGAAAGCCTTGAGGGGCTCCGGGAGGGCCCTTTGTGCGG
GGGGAGCGGCTCGGGGCTGTCCGCGGGGGGACGGCTGCCTTCGGGGGGGACGGGGCAGGGCGGGGTTCGG
CTTCTGGCGTGTGACCGGCGGCTCTAGAGCCTCTGCTAACCATGTTCATGCCTTCTTCTTTTTCCTACAG
CTCCTGGGCAACGTGCTGGTTATTGTGCTGTCTCATCATTTTGGCAAAGAATTGGATCCGCCACCATGGG
TTCTCATCATCATCATCATCATGGTATGGCTTCCATGACTGGTGGACAGCAAATGGGTCGGGATCTGTAC
GACGATGACGATAAGGATCTCGCCACCATGGTCGACTCATCACGTCGTAAGTGGAATAAGACAGGTCACG
CAGTCAGAGCTATAGGTCGGCTGAGTTCACTCGAGAACGTCTATATCAAGGCCGACAAGCAGAAGAACGG
CATCAAGGCGAACTTCAAGATCCGCCACAACATCGAGGACGGCGGCGTGCAGCTCGCCTACCACTACCAG
CAGAACACCCCCATCGGCGACGGCCCCGTGCTGCTGCCCGACAACCACTACCTGAGCGTGCAGTCCAAAC
TTTCGAAAGACCCCAACGAGAAGCGCGATCACATGGTCCTGCTGGAGTTCGTGACCGCCGCCGGGATCAC
TCTCGGCATGGACGAGCTGTACAAGGGCGGAACCGGAGGGAGCATGGTGAGCAAGGGCGAGGAGCTGTTC
ACCGGGGTGGTGCCCATCCTGGTCGAGCTGGACGGCGACGTAAACGGCCACAAGTTCAGCGTGTCCGGCG
AGGGTGAGGGCGATGCCACCTACGGCAAGCTGACCCTGAAGTTCATCTGCACCACCGGCAAGCTGCCCGT
GCCCTGGCCCACCCTCGTGACCACCCTGACCTACGGCGTGCAGTGCTTCAGCCGCTACCCCGACCACATG
AAGCAGCACGACTTCTTCAAGTCCGCCATGCCCGAAGGCTACATCCAGGAGCGCACCATCTTCTTCAAGG
ACGACGGCAACTACAAGACCCGCGCCGAGGTGAAGTTCGAGGGCGACACCCTGGTGAACCGCATCGAGCT
GAAGGGCATCGACTTCAAGGAGGACGGCAACATCCTGGGGCACAAGCTGGAGTACAACCTGCCGGACCAA
CTGACTGAAGAGCAGATCGCAGAATTTAAAGAGGAGTTCTCCCTATTTGACAAGGACGGGGATGGGACAA
TAACAACCAAGGAGCTGGGGACGGTGATGCGGTCTCTGGGGCAGAACCCCACAGAAGCAGAGCTGCAGGA
CATGATCAATGAAGTAGATGCCGACGGTGACGGCACAATCGACTTCCCTGAGTTCCTGACAATGATGGCA
AGAAAAATGAAATACAGGGACACGGAAGAAGAAATTAGAGAAGCGTTCGGTGTGTTTGATAAGGATGGCA
ATGGCTACATCAGTGCAGCAGAGCTTCGCCACGTGATGACAAACCTTGGAGAGAAGTTAACAGATGAAGA
GGTTGATGAAATGATCAGGGAAGCAGACATCGATGGGGATGGTCAGGTAAACTACGAAGAGTTTGTACAA
ATGATGACAGCGAAGGAGCTCGGGGGCAGCGGTGGGTCTGGAGGGACTGGGGGTAGCGGTGGTAGCGGTG
GGACAGGGGGAAGCGGCGGTAGCGGTGGGACACTGGAAATCGAGGCCGCTTTCCTGGAGCAGGAGAACAC
CGCCCTGGAGACAGAGGTGGCTGAGCTGGAGCAGGAGGTGCAGCGGCTGGAGAACATCGTGTCTCAGTAC
GAGACCAGATACGGACCACTGGGATCCCTGGAGATCCGGGCCGCTTTTCTGAGGAGACGGAACACCGCCC
TGAGGACAAGGGTGGCTGAGCTGAGGCAGAGAGTGCAGCGGCTGCGCAACATCGTGAGCCAGTACGAGAC
ACGCTACGGACCTCTGTAAGAATTCGATATCAAGCTTATCGATAATCAACCTCTGGATTACAAAATTTGT
GAAAGATTGACTGGTATTCTTAACTATGTTGCTCCTTTTACGCTATGTGGATACGCTGCTTTAATGCCTT
TGTATCATGCTATTGCTTCCCGTATGGCTTTCATTTTCTCCTCCTTGTATAAATCCTGGTTGCTGTCTCT
TTATGAGGAGTTGTGGCCCGTTGTCAGGCAACGTGGCGTGGTGTGCACTGTGTTTGCTGACGCAACCCCC
ACTGGTTGGGGCATTGCCACCACCTGTCAGCTCCTTTCCGGGACTTTCGCTTTCCCCCTCCCTATTGCCA
CGGCGGAACTCATCGCCGCCTGCCTTGCCCGCTGCTGGACAGGGGCTCGGCTGTTGGGCACTGACAATTC
CGTGGTGTTGTCGGGGAAATCATCGTCCTTTCCTTGGCTGCTCGCCTGTGTTGCCACCTGGATTCTGCGC
GGGACGTCCTTCTGCTACGTCCCTTCGGCCCTCAATCCAGCGGACCTTCCTTCCCGCGGCCTGCTGCCGG
CTCTGCGGCCTCTTCCGCGTCTTCGCCTTCGCCCTCAGACGAGTCGGATCTCCCTTTGGGCCGCCTCCCC
GCATCGATACCGTCGACCCGGGCGGCCGCTTCGAGCAGACATGATAAGATACATTGATGAGTTTGGACAA
ACCACAACTAGAATGCAGTGAAAAAAATGCTTTATTTGTGAAATTTGTGATGCTATTGCTTTATTTGTAA
CCATTATAAGCTGCAATAAACAAGTTAACAACAACAATTGCATTCATTTTATGTTTCAGGTTCAGGGGGA
GATGTGGGAGGTTTTTTAAAGCAAGTAAAACCTCTACAAATGTGGTAAAATCGATAAGGATCTTCCTAGA
GCATGGCTACGTAGATAAGTAGCATGGCGGGTTAATCATTAACTACAAGGAACCCCTAGTGATGGAGTTG
GCCACTCCCTCTCTGCGCGCTCGCTCGCTCACTGAGGCCGGGCGACCAAAGGTCGCCCGACGCCCGGGCT
TTGCCCGGGCGGCCTCAGTGAGCGAGCGAGCGCGCAGCTGCATTAATGAATCGGCCAACGCGCGGGGAGA
GGCGGTTTGCGTATTGGGCGCTCTTCCGCTTCCTCGCTCACTGACTCGCTGCGCTCGGTCGTTCGGCTGC
GGCGAGCGGTATCAGCTCACTCAAAGGCGGTAATACGGTTATCCACAGAATCAGGGGATAACGCAGGAAA
GAACATGTGAGCAAAAGGCCAGCAAAAGGCCAGGAACCGTAAAAAGGCCGCGTTGCTGGCGTTTTTCCAT
AGGCTCCGCCCCCCTGACGAGCATCACAAAAATCGACGCTCAAGTCAGAGGTGGCGAAACCCGACAGGAC
TATAAAGATACCAGGCGTTTCCCCCTGGAAGCTCCCTCGTGCGCTCTCCTGTTCCGACCCTGCCGCTTAC
CGGATACCTGTCCGCCTTTCTCCCTTCGGGAAGCGTGGCGCTTTCTCATAGCTCACGCTGTAGGTATCTC
AGTTCGGTGTAGGTCGTTCGCTCCAAGCTGGGCTGTGTGCACGAACCCCCCGTTCAGCCCGACCGCTGCG
CCTTATCCGGTAACTATCGTCTTGAGTCCAACCCGGTAAGACACGACTTATCGCCACTGGCAGCAGCCAC
TGGTAACAGGATTAGCAGAGCGAGGTATGTAGGCGGTGCTACAGAGTTCTTGAAGTGGTGGCCTAACTAC
GGCTACACTAGAAGAACAGTATTTGGTATCTGCGCTCTGCTGAAGCCAGTTACCTTCGGAAAAAGAGTTG
GTAGCTCTTGATCCGGCAAACAAACCACCGCTGGTAGCGGTGGTTTTTTTGTTTGCAAGCAGCAGATTAC
GCGCAGAAAAAAAGGATCTCAAGAAGATCCTTTGATCTTTTCTACGGGGTCTGACGCTCAGTGGAACGAA
AACTCACGTTAAGGGATTTTGGTCATGAGATTATCAAAAAGGATCTTCACCTAGATCCTTTTAAATTAAA
AATGAAGTTTTAAATCAATCTAAAGTATATATGAGTAAACTTGGTCTGACAGTTACCAATGCTTAATCAG
TGAGGCACCTATCTCAGCGATCTGTCTATTTCGTTCATCCATAGTTGCCTGACTCCCCGTCGTGTAGATA
ACTACGATACGGGAGGGCTTACCATCTGGCCCCAGTGCTGCAATGATACCGCGCGACCCACGCTCACCGG
CTCCAGATTTATCAGCAATAAACCAGCCAGCCGGAAGGGCCGAGCGCAGAAGTGGTCCTGCAACTTTATC
CGCCTCCATCCAGTCTATTAATTGTTGCCGGGAAGCTAGAGTAAGTAGTTCGCCAGTTAATAGTTTGCGC
AACGTTGTTGCCATTGCTACAGGCATCGTGGTGTCACGCTCGTCGTTTGGTATGGCTTCATTCAGCTCCG
GTTCCCAACGATCAAGGCGAGTTACATGATCCCCCATGTTGTGCAAAAAAGCGGTTAGCTCCTTCGGTCC
TCCGATCGTTGTCAGAAGTAAGTTGGCCGCAGTGTTATCACTCATGGTTATGGCAGCACTGCATAATTCT
CTTACTGTCATGCCATCCGTAAGATGCTTTTCTGTGACTGGTGAGTACTCAACCAAGTCATTCTGAGAAT
AGTGTATGCGGCGACCGAGTTGCTCTTGCCCGGCGTCAATACGGGATAATACCGCGCCACATAGCAGAAC
TTTAAAAGTGCTCATCATTGGAAAACGTTCTTCGGGGCGAAAACTCTCAAGGATCTTACCGCTGTTGAGA
TCCAGTTCGATGTAACCCACTCGTGCACCCAACTGATCTTCAGCATCTTTTACTTTCACCAGCGTTTCTG
GGTGAGCAAAAACAGGAAGGCAAAATGCCGCAAAAAAGGGAATAAGGGCGACACGGAAATGTTGAATACT
CATACTCTTCCTTTTTCAATATTATTGAAGCATTTATCAGGGTTATTGTCTCATGAGCGGATACATATTT
GAATGTATTTAGAAAAATAAACAAATAGGGGTTCCGCGCACATTTCCCCGAAAAGTGCCACCTAAATTGT
AAGCGTTAATATTTTGTTAAAATTCGCGTTAAATTTTTGTTAAATCAGCTCATTTTTTAACCAATAGGCC
GAAATCGGCAAAATCCCTTATAAATCAAAAGAATAGACCGAGATAGGGT
[37 nt withheld, positions 6070-6106]
AAAGAACGTGGACTCCAACGTCAAAGG
[49 nt withheld, positions 6134-6182]
T
[91 nt withheld, positions 6184-6274]
G
[124 nt withheld, positions 6276-6399]
CCCATTCGCCATTCAGGCTGCGCAACTGTTGGGAAGG
