Features (pLannotate 1.2.2; 18 found; start..end, strand, type, name):
    191..439     +  enhancer       CMV enhancer (fragment): human cytomegalovirus immediate early enhancer
    441..718     +  promoter       chicken β-actin promoter: No description available
    719..854     +  intron         hybrid intron (fragment): hybrid between chicken β-actin (CBA) and minute virus of mice (MMV) introns (Gray et al., 2011)
    943..1073    +  intron         chimeric intron (fragment): chimera between introns from chicken β-actin and rabbit β-globin
   1071..1133    +  CDS            HBB (fragment): HBB_LEPEU - Experimental evidence at protein level: Swiss-Prot protein existence level 1. Involved in oxygen transport from the lung to the various peripheral tissues. From Lepus europaeus (European hare).
   1139..2488    +  CDS            GCaMP6f: improved fluorescent protein-based calcium sensor (Chen et al., 2013)
   2843..2867    +  misc_feature   MCS (fragment): pBluescript multiple cloning site
   2867..3455    +  misc_feature   WPRE: woodchuck hepatitis virus posttranscriptional regulatory element
   3498..3619    -  polyA_signal   SV40 poly(A) signal: SV40 polyadenylation signal
   3642..3710    -  CDS            large T antigen (fragment): large T antigen from SV40 (simian virus 40)
   3781..3914    +  repeat_region  AAV2 ITR: inverted terminal repeat of adeno-associated virus serotype 2 inverted
   3908..3964    -  CDS            lacI (fragment): lac repressor; lacI; The lac repressor binds to the lac operator to inhibit transcription in E. coli. This inhibition can be relieved by adding lactose or isopropyl-β-D-thiogalactopyranoside (IPTG).
   4147..4735    -  rep_origin     ori: high-copy-number ColE1/pMB1/pBR322/pUC origin of replication
   4906..5766    -  CDS            AmpR: β-lactamase; bla; confers resistance to ampicillin, carbenicillin, and related antibiotics
   5767..5871    -  promoter       AmpR promoter: bla
   5924..6352    -  rep_origin     f1 ori (sequence partly withheld): f1 bacteriophage origin of replication; arrow indicates direction of (+) strand synthesis
   6357..3       -  CDS            lacZα (fragment) (across the origin): LacZα fragment of β-galactosidase; lacZ fragment
   6421..130     -  repeat_region  AAV2 ITR (fragment) (across the origin): inverted terminal repeat of adeno-associated virus serotype 2 inverted
>Addgene plasmid #158757 | pAAV-CAG-SomaGCaMP6f2 | addgene full sequence | sequence record 310662 | Addgene NGS Result
CTGCGCGCTCGCTCGCTCACTGAGGCCGCCCGGGCAAAGCCCGGGCGTCGGGCGACCTTTGGTCGCCCGG
CCTCAGTGAGCGAGCGAGCGCGCAGAGAGGGAGTGGCCAACTCCATCACTAGGGGTTCCTTGTAGTTAAT
GATTAACCCGCCATGCTACTTATCTACGTAGCCATGCTCTAGGAAGAGTACCATTGACGTCAATAATGAC
GTATGTTCCCATAGTAACGCCAATAGGGACTTTCCATTGACGTCAATGGGTGGAGTATTTACGGTAAACT
GCCCACTTGGCAGTACATCAAGTGTATCATATGCCAAGTACGCCCCCTATTGACGTCAATGACGGTAAAT
GGCCCGCCTGGCATTATGCCCAGTACATGACCTTATGGGACTTTCCTACTTGGCAGTACATCTACGTATT
AGTCATCGCTATTACCATGGTCGAGGTGAGCCCCACGTTCTGCTTCACTCTCCCCATCTCCCCCCCCTCC
CCACCCCCAATTTTGTATTTATTTATTTTTTAATTATTTTGTGCAGCGATGGGGGCGGGGGGGGGGGGGG
GGCGCGCGCCGGGGGGGGCGGGGGGGGGCGAGGGGCGGGGCGGGGCGAGGCGGAGAGGTGCGGCGGCAGC
CAATCAGAGCGGCGCGCTCCGAAAGTTTCCTTTTATGGCGAGGCGGCGGCGGCGGCGGCCCTATAAAAAG
CGAAGCGCGCGGCGGGCGGGAGTCGCTGCGCGCTGCCTTCGCCCCGTGCCCCGCTCCGCCGCCGCCTCGC
GCCGCCCGCCCCGGCTCTGACTGACCGCGTTACTCCCACAGGTGAGCGGGCGGGACGGCCCTTCTCCTCC
GGGCTGTAATTAGCGCTTGGTTTAATGACGGCTTGTTTCTTTTCTGTGGCTGCGTGAAAGCCTTGAGGGG
CTCCGGGAGGGCCCTTTGTGCGGGGGGAGCGGCTCGGGGCTGTCCGCGGGGGGACGGCTGCCTTCGGGGG
GGACGGGGCAGGGCGGGGTTCGGCTTCTGGCGTGTGACCGGCGGCTCTAGAGCCTCTGCTAACCATGTTC
ATGCCTTCTTCTTTTTCCTACAGCTCCTGGGCAACGTGCTGGTTATTGTGCTGTCTCATCATTTTGGCAA
AGAATTGGATCCGCCACCATGGGTTCTCATCATCATCATCATCATGGTATGGCTTCCATGACTGGTGGAC
AGCAAATGGGTCGGGATCTGTACGACGATGACGATAAGGATCTCGCCACCATGGTCGACTCATCACGTCG
TAAGTGGAATAAGACAGGTCACGCAGTCAGAGCTATAGGTCGGCTGAGTTCACTCGAGAACGTCTATATC
AAGGCCGACAAGCAGAAGAACGGCATCAAGGCGAACTTCAAGATCCGCCACAACATCGAGGACGGCGGCG
TGCAGCTCGCCTACCACTACCAGCAGAACACCCCCATCGGCGACGGCCCCGTGCTGCTGCCCGACAACCA
CTACCTGAGCGTGCAGTCCAAACTTTCGAAAGACCCCAACGAGAAGCGCGATCACATGGTCCTGCTGGAG
TTCGTGACCGCCGCCGGGATCACTCTCGGCATGGACGAGCTGTACAAGGGCGGAACCGGAGGGAGCATGG
TGAGCAAGGGCGAGGAGCTGTTCACCGGGGTGGTGCCCATCCTGGTCGAGCTGGACGGCGACGTAAACGG
CCACAAGTTCAGCGTGTCCGGCGAGGGTGAGGGCGATGCCACCTACGGCAAGCTGACCCTGAAGTTCATC
TGCACCACCGGCAAGCTGCCCGTGCCCTGGCCCACCCTCGTGACCACCCTGACCTACGGCGTGCAGTGCT
TCAGCCGCTACCCCGACCACATGAAGCAGCACGACTTCTTCAAGTCCGCCATGCCCGAAGGCTACATCCA
GGAGCGCACCATCTTCTTCAAGGACGACGGCAACTACAAGACCCGCGCCGAGGTGAAGTTCGAGGGCGAC
ACCCTGGTGAACCGCATCGAGCTGAAGGGCATCGACTTCAAGGAGGACGGCAACATCCTGGGGCACAAGC
TGGAGTACAACCTGCCGGACCAACTGACTGAAGAGCAGATCGCAGAATTTAAAGAGGAGTTCTCCCTATT
TGACAAGGACGGGGATGGGACAATAACAACCAAGGAGCTGGGGACGGTGATGCGGTCTCTGGGGCAGAAC
CCCACAGAAGCAGAGCTGCAGGACATGATCAATGAAGTAGATGCCGACGGTGACGGCACAATCGACTTCC
CTGAGTTCCTGACAATGATGGCAAGAAAAATGAAATACAGGGACACGGAAGAAGAAATTAGAGAAGCGTT
CGGTGTGTTTGATAAGGATGGCAATGGCTACATCAGTGCAGCAGAGCTTCGCCACGTGATGACAAACCTT
GGAGAGAAGTTAACAGATGAAGAGGTTGATGAAATGATCAGGGAAGCAGACATCGATGGGGATGGTCAGG
TAAACTACGAAGAGTTTGTACAAATGATGACAGCGAAGGAGCTCGGGGGCAGCGGTGGGTCTGGAGGGAC
TGGGGGTAGCGGTGGTAGCGGTGGGACAGGGGGAAGCGGCGGTAGCGGTGGGACACTGGAAATCGAGGCC
GCTTTCCTGGAGCAGGAGAACACCGCCCTGGAGACAGAGGTGGCTGAGCTGGAGCAGGAGGTGCAGCGGC
TGGAGAACATCGTGTCTCAGTACGAGACCAGATACGGACCACTGGGATCCCTGGAGATCCGGGCCGCTTT
TCTGAGGAGACGGAACACCGCCCTGAGGACAAGGGTGGCTGAGCTGAGGCAGAGAGTGCAGCGGCTGCGC
AACATCGTGAGCCAGTACGAGACACGCTACGGACCTCTGTAAGAATTCGATATCAAGCTTATCGATAATC
AACCTCTGGATTACAAAATTTGTGAAAGATTGACTGGTATTCTTAACTATGTTGCTCCTTTTACGCTATG
TGGATACGCTGCTTTAATGCCTTTGTATCATGCTATTGCTTCCCGTATGGCTTTCATTTTCTCCTCCTTG
TATAAATCCTGGTTGCTGTCTCTTTATGAGGAGTTGTGGCCCGTTGTCAGGCAACGTGGCGTGGTGTGCA
CTGTGTTTGCTGACGCAACCCCCACTGGTTGGGGCATTGCCACCACCTGTCAGCTCCTTTCCGGGACTTT
CGCTTTCCCCCTCCCTATTGCCACGGCGGAACTCATCGCCGCCTGCCTTGCCCGCTGCTGGACAGGGGCT
CGGCTGTTGGGCACTGACAATTCCGTGGTGTTGTCGGGGAAATCATCGTCCTTTCCTTGGCTGCTCGCCT
GTGTTGCCACCTGGATTCTGCGCGGGACGTCCTTCTGCTACGTCCCTTCGGCCCTCAATCCAGCGGACCT
TCCTTCCCGCGGCCTGCTGCCGGCTCTGCGGCCTCTTCCGCGTCTTCGCCTTCGCCCTCAGACGAGTCGG
ATCTCCCTTTGGGCCGCCTCCCCGCATCGATACCGTCGACCCGGGCGGCCGCTTCGAGCAGACATGATAA
GATACATTGATGAGTTTGGACAAACCACAACTAGAATGCAGTGAAAAAAATGCTTTATTTGTGAAATTTG
TGATGCTATTGCTTTATTTGTAACCATTATAAGCTGCAATAAACAAGTTAACAACAACAATTGCATTCAT
TTTATGTTTCAGGTTCAGGGGGAGATGTGGGAGGTTTTTTAAAGCAAGTAAAACCTCTACAAATGTGGTA
AAATCGATAAGGATCTTCCTAGAGCATGGCTACGTAGATAAGTAGCATGGCGGGTTAATCATTAACTACA
AGGAACCCCTAGTGATGGAGTTGGCCACTCCCTCTCTGCGCGCTCGCTCGCTCACTGAGGCCGGGCGACC
AAAGGTCGCCCGACGCCCGGGCTTTGCCCGGGCGGCCTCAGTGAGCGAGCGAGCGCGCAGCTGCATTAAT
GAATCGGCCAACGCGCGGGGAGAGGCGGTTTGCGTATTGGGCGCTCTTCCGCTTCCTCGCTCACTGACTC
GCTGCGCTCGGTCGTTCGGCTGCGGCGAGCGGTATCAGCTCACTCAAAGGCGGTAATACGGTTATCCACA
GAATCAGGGGATAACGCAGGAAAGAACATGTGAGCAAAAGGCCAGCAAAAGGCCAGGAACCGTAAAAAGG
CCGCGTTGCTGGCGTTTTTCCATAGGCTCCGCCCCCCTGACGAGCATCACAAAAATCGACGCTCAAGTCA
GAGGTGGCGAAACCCGACAGGACTATAAAGATACCAGGCGTTTCCCCCTGGAAGCTCCCTCGTGCGCTCT
CCTGTTCCGACCCTGCCGCTTACCGGATACCTGTCCGCCTTTCTCCCTTCGGGAAGCGTGGCGCTTTCTC
ATAGCTCACGCTGTAGGTATCTCAGTTCGGTGTAGGTCGTTCGCTCCAAGCTGGGCTGTGTGCACGAACC
CCCCGTTCAGCCCGACCGCTGCGCCTTATCCGGTAACTATCGTCTTGAGTCCAACCCGGTAAGACACGAC
TTATCGCCACTGGCAGCAGCCACTGGTAACAGGATTAGCAGAGCGAGGTATGTAGGCGGTGCTACAGAGT
TCTTGAAGTGGTGGCCTAACTACGGCTACACTAGAAGAACAGTATTTGGTATCTGCGCTCTGCTGAAGCC
AGTTACCTTCGGAAAAAGAGTTGGTAGCTCTTGATCCGGCAAACAAACCACCGCTGGTAGCGGTGGTTTT
TTTGTTTGCAAGCAGCAGATTACGCGCAGAAAAAAAGGATCTCAAGAAGATCCTTTGATCTTTTCTACGG
GGTCTGACGCTCAGTGGAACGAAAACTCACGTTAAGGGATTTTGGTCATGAGATTATCAAAAAGGATCTT
CACCTAGATCCTTTTAAATTAAAAATGAAGTTTTAAATCAATCTAAAGTATATATGAGTAAACTTGGTCT
GACAGTTACCAATGCTTAATCAGTGAGGCACCTATCTCAGCGATCTGTCTATTTCGTTCATCCATAGTTG
CCTGACTCCCCGTCGTGTAGATAACTACGATACGGGAGGGCTTACCATCTGGCCCCAGTGCTGCAATGAT
ACCGCGAGACCCACGCTCACCGGCTCCAGATTTATCAGCAATAAACCAGCCAGCCGGAAGGGCCGAGCGC
AGAAGTGGTCCTGCAACTTTATCCGCCTCCATCCAGTCTATTAATTGTTGCCGGGAAGCTAGAGTAAGTA
GTTCGCCAGTTAATAGTTTGCGCAACGTTGTTGCCATTGCTACAGGCATCGTGGTGTCACGCTCGTCGTT
TGGTATGGCTTCATTCAGCTCCGGTTCCCAACGATCAAGGCGAGTTACATGATCCCCCATGTTGTGCAAA
AAAGCGGTTAGCTCCTTCGGTCCTCCGATCGTTGTCAGAAGTAAGTTGGCCGCAGTGTTATCACTCATGG
TTATGGCAGCACTGCATAATTCTCTTACTGTCATGCCATCCGTAAGATGCTTTTCTGTGACTGGTGAGTA
CTCAACCAAGTCATTCTGAGAATAGTGTATGCGGCGACCGAGTTGCTCTTGCCCGGCGTCAATACGGGAT
AATACCGCGCCACATAGCAGAACTTTAAAAGTGCTCATCATTGGAAAACGTTCTTCGGGGCGAAAACTCT
CAAGGATCTTACCGCTGTTGAGATCCAGTTCGATGTAACCCACTCGTGCACCCAACTGATCTTCAGCATC
TTTTACTTTCACCAGCGTTTCTGGGTGAGCAAAAACAGGAAGGCAAAATGCCGCAAAAAAGGGAATAAGG
GCGACACGGAAATGTTGAATACTCATACTCTTCCTTTTTCAATATTATTGAAGCATTTATCAGGGTTATT
GTCTCATGAGCGGATACATATTTGAATGTATTTAGAAAAATAAACAAATAGGGGTTCCGCGCACATTTCC
CCGAAAAGTGCCACCTAAATTGTAAGCGTTAATATTTTGTTAAAATTCGCGTTAAATTTTTGTTAAATCA
GCTCATTTTTTAACCAATAGGCCGAAATCGGCAAAATCCCTTATAAATCAAAAGAATAGACCGAGATAGG
GT
[37 nt withheld, positions 6023-6059]
AAAGAACGTGGACTCCAACGTCAAAGG
[49 nt withheld, positions 6087-6135]
T
[91 nt withheld, positions 6137-6227]
G
[124 nt withheld, positions 6229-6352]
CCCATTCGCCATTCAGGCTGCGCAACTGTTGGGAAGGGCGATCGGTGCGGGCCTCTTCGCTATTACGCCA
G
