>Addgene plasmid #158757 | pAAV-CAG-SomaGCaMP6f2 | depositor partial sequence | sequence record 306406 | Sequence of insert
ATGGGTTCTCATCATCATCATCATCATGGTATGGCTTCCATGACTGGTGGACAGCAAATGGGTCGGGATC
TGTACGACGATGACGATAAGGATCTCGCCACCATGGTCGACTCATCACGTCGTAAGTGGAATAAGACAGG
TCACGCAGTCAGAGCTATAGGTCGGCTGAGTTCACTCGAGAACGTCTATATCAAGGCCGACAAGCAGAAG
AACGGCATCAAGGCGAACTTCAAGATCCGCCACAACATCGAGGACGGCGGCGTGCAGCTCGCCTACCACT
ACCAGCAGAACACCCCCATCGGCGACGGCCCCGTGCTGCTGCCCGACAACCACTACCTGAGCGTGCAGTC
CAAACTTTCGAAAGACCCCAACGAGAAGCGCGATCACATGGTCCTGCTGGAGTTCGTGACCGCCGCCGGG
ATCACTCTCGGCATGGACGAGCTGTACAAGGGCGGAACCGGAGGGAGCATGGTGAGCAAGGGCGAGGAGC
TGTTCACCGGGGTGGTGCCCATCCTGGTCGAGCTGGACGGCGACGTAAACGGCCACAAGTTCAGCGTGTC
CGGCGAGGGTGAGGGCGATGCCACCTACGGCAAGCTGACCCTGAAGTTCATCTGCACCACCGGCAAGCTG
CCCGTGCCCTGGCCCACCCTCGTGACCACCCTGACCTACGGCGTGCAGTGCTTCAGCCGCTACCCCGACC
ACATGAAGCAGCACGACTTCTTCAAGTCCGCCATGCCCGAAGGCTACATCCAGGAGCGCACCATCTTCTT
CAAGGACGACGGCAACTACAAGACCCGCGCCGAGGTGAAGTTCGAGGGCGACACCCTGGTGAACCGCATC
GAGCTGAAGGGCATCGACTTCAAGGAGGACGGCAACATCCTGGGGCACAAGCTGGAGTACAACCTGCCGG
ACCAACTGACTGAAGAGCAGATCGCAGAATTTAAAGAGGAGTTCTCCCTATTTGACAAGGACGGGGATGG
GACAATAACAACCAAGGAGCTGGGGACGGTGATGCGGTCTCTGGGGCAGAACCCCACAGAAGCAGAGCTG
CAGGACATGATCAATGAAGTAGATGCCGACGGTGACGGCACAATCGACTTCCCTGAGTTCCTGACAATGA
TGGCAAGAAAAATGAAATACAGGGACACGGAAGAAGAAATTAGAGAAGCGTTCGGTGTGTTTGATAAGGA
TGGCAATGGCTACATCAGTGCAGCAGAGCTTCGCCACGTGATGACAAACCTTGGAGAGAAGTTAACAGAT
GAAGAGGTTGATGAAATGATCAGGGAAGCAGACATCGATGGGGATGGTCAGGTAAACTACGAAGAGTTTG
TACAAATGATGACAGCGAAGGAGCTCGGGGGCAGCGGTGGGTCTGGAGGGACTGGGGGTAGCGGTGGTAG
CGGTGGGACAGGGGGAAGCGGCGGTAGCGGTGGGACACTGGAAATCGAGGCCGCTTTCCTGGAGCAGGAG
AACACCGCCCTGGAGACAGAGGTGGCTGAGCTGGAGCAGGAGGTGCAGCGGCTGGAGAACATCGTGTCTC
AGTACGAGACCAGATACGGACCACTGGGATCCCTGGAGATCCGGGCCGCTTTTCTGAGGAGACGGAACAC
CGCCCTGAGGACAAGGGTGGCTGAGCTGAGGCAGAGAGTGCAGCGGCTGCGCAACATCGTGAGCCAGTAC
GAGACACGCTACGGACCTCTG
